Addgene plasmid #116824: pHAGE-IKBKB__ANK1
Purpose: Lentiviral expression of IKBKB__ANK1 fusion
Depositing lab: Gordon Mills & Kenneth Scott. Depositing organization: Baylor College of Medicine. Publication: Systematic Functional Annotation of Somatic Mutations in Cancer. Ng PK, Li J, Jeong KJ, Shao S, Chen H, Tsang YH, Sengupta S, Wang Z, Bhavana VH, Tran R, Soewito S, Minussi DC, Moreno D, Kong K, Dogruluk T, Lu H, Gao J, Tokheim C, Zhou DC, Johnson AM, Zeng J, Ip CKM, Ju Z, Wester M, Yu S, Li Y, Vellano CP, Schultz N, Karchin R, Ding L, Lu Y, Cheung LWT, Chen K, Shaw KR, Meric-Bernstam F, Scott KL, Yi S, Sahni N, Liang H, Mills GB. Cancer Cell. 2018 Mar 12;33(3):450-462.e10. doi: 10.1016/j.ccell.2018.01.021. PubMed 29533785.
Backbone
  Vector backbone: pHAGE
  Vector type: Lentiviral
Growth in bacteria
  Bacterial resistance: Ampicillin, 100 μg/mL
  Growth temperature: 37°C
  Growth strain: Stbl3
  Copy number: High Copy
Gene/Insert
  Gene/Insert name: IKBKB__ANK1
  Species: H. sapiens (human)
  Cloning method: Gateway Cloning
Terms and licenses: Academic/Nonprofit Terms; Industry Terms: Not Available to Industry
How to cite: pHAGE-IKBKB__ANK1 was a gift from Gordon Mills & Kenneth Scott (Addgene plasmid # 116824 ; http://n2t.net/addgene:116824 ; RRID:Addgene_116824)
