[The description below was written by a language model from this plasmid's Addgene catalogue record and pLannotate feature annotations shown in this document.]
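Description:
pHAGE-IKBKB__ANK1 is an HIV-1-derived lentiviral expression plasmid built on the pHAGE backbone for delivering a human IKBKB–ANK1 gene fusion into mammalian cells. In bacteria it is maintained through a high-copy ColE1/pUC-type origin and selected with ampicillin via the β-lactamase gene. The viral portion carries a truncated 5' LTR, the Ψ packaging signal with an adjoining gag fragment, the Rev response element for Rev-dependent nuclear export of the genomic RNA, the cPPT/CTS element that aids nuclear import of the reverse-transcribed genome, and a ΔU3 self-inactivating 3' LTR. The deletion in that LTR silences LTR-driven transcription after integration. Because only fragments of viral genes are annotated, packaging functions would have to be supplied in trans.

Between the LTRs, the constitutive human EF-1α promoter drives the fusion insert, which was introduced by Gateway recombination. The annotation shows a short IKBKB fragment of about 100 nt bracketed by attB1 and attB2 sites, followed after an unannotated gap by a much larger ANK1 fragment of about 3.3 kb ending at an attB4 site. This layout suggests a multi-fragment Gateway assembly, although the record does not state the exact junction or reading frame across the recombination scars. A V5 epitope tag lies downstream of the insert, positioned as if for C-terminal detection. An EMCV IRES then allows puromycin N-acetyltransferase to be translated from the same transcript, so transduced cells can be selected with puromycin, and a WPRE enhances transcript expression. The construct comes from a study that systematically annotated the function of somatic alterations in cancer. It suits stable expression of this fusion to test its functional consequences.
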