Features (pLannotate 1.2.2; 29 found; start..end, strand, type, name):
    377..634     +  LTR            5' LTR (truncated): truncated 5' long terminal repeat (LTR) from HIV-1
    681..806     +  misc_feature   HIV-1 Ψ: packaging signal of human immunodeficiency virus type 1
    790..1128    +  CDS            HIV-1 gag (fragment): gag protein from human immunodeficiency virus 1; gag
   1303..1536    +  misc_feature   RRE: The Rev response element (RRE) of HIV-1 allows for Rev-dependent mRNA export from the nucleus to the cytoplasm.
   1913..2013    +  CDS            Rev (fragment): human immunodeficiency virus 1 (HIV-1) Rev protein; rev; enhances nuclear export of unspliced and incompletely spliced viral mRNAs
   2058..2175    +  misc_feature   cPPT/CTS: central polypurine tract and central termination sequence of HIV-1
   2223..3401    +  promoter       EF-1α promoter: strong constitutive promoter for human elongation factor EF-1α
   3422..3439    +  protein_bind   attB1 (fragment): mutant version of attB; core recombination site for the Gateway® BP reaction BP Clonase™
   3445..3549    +  CDS            IKBKB (fragment): IKKB_HUMAN - Also known as IKKB. Experimental evidence at protein level: Swiss-Prot protein existence level 1. Serine kinase that plays an essential role in the NF-kappa-B signaling pathway which is activated by multiple stimuli such as inflammatory cytokines, bacterial or viral products, DNA damages or other cellular stresses (PubMed:30337470). Acts as part of the canonical IKK complex in the conventional pathway of NF-kappa-B activation. Phosphorylates inhibitors of NF-kappa-B on 2 critical serine residues. These modifications allow polyubiquitination of the inhibitors and subsequent degrada
   3553..3573    -  protein_bind   attB2: mutant version of attB; core recombination site for the Gateway® BP reaction BP Clonase™
   4096..7419    +  CDS            ANK1 (fragment): ANK1_HUMAN - Also known as ANK. Experimental evidence at protein level: Swiss-Prot protein existence level 1. [Isoform Mu17]: Together with obscurin in skeletal muscle may provide a molecular link between the sarcoplasmic reticulum and myofibrils. From Homo sapiens (Human).
   7427..7445    -  protein_bind   attB4 (fragment): mutant version of attB; core recombination site for the Gateway® BP reaction BP Clonase™
   7501..7542    +  CDS            V5 tag: epitope tag from simian virus 5
   7668..8130    +  misc_feature   IRES: internal ribosome entry site (IRES) of the encephalomyocarditis virus (EMCV)
   8144..8741    +  CDS            PuroR (fragment): puromycin N-acetyltransferase; pac from Streptomyces; confers resistance to puromycin
   8757..9345    +  misc_feature   WPRE: woodchuck hepatitis virus posttranscriptional regulatory element
   9353..9418    +  CDS            nef (fragment): NEF_HV1Z2 - Experimental evidence at protein level: Swiss-Prot protein existence level 1. Extracellular Nef protein targets CD4(+) T-lymphocytes for apoptosis by interacting with CXCR4 surface receptors. From Human immunodeficiency virus type 1 group M subtype D (isolate Z2/CDC-Z34) (HIV-1).
   9420..9653    +  LTR            3' LTR (ΔU3): self-inactivating 3' long terminal repeat (LTR) from HIV-1
   9858..9962    +  promoter       AmpR promoter: bla
   9963..10823   +  CDS            AmpR: β-lactamase; bla; confers resistance to ampicillin, carbenicillin, and related antibiotics
  10994..11582   +  rep_origin     ori: high-copy-number ColE1/pMB1/pBR322/pUC origin of replication
  11765..11819   +  CDS            lacI (fragment): lac repressor; lacI; The lac repressor binds to the lac operator to inhibit transcription in E. coli. This inhibition can be relieved by adding lactose or isopropyl-β-D-thiogalactopyranoside (IPTG).
  11825..11918   +  rep_origin     SV40 ori (fragment): SV40 origin of replication
  11943..11980   +  CDS            lacI (fragment): lac repressor; lacI; The lac repressor binds to the lac operator to inhibit transcription in E. coli. This inhibition can be relieved by adding lactose or isopropyl-β-D-thiogalactopyranoside (IPTG).
  11993..12014   +  protein_bind   CAP binding site: CAP binding activates transcription in the presence of cAMP. E. coli catabolite activator protein
  12029..12059   +  promoter       lac promoter: promoter for the E. coli lac operon
  12063..12085   +  protein_bind   lac operator (fragment): The lac repressor binds to the lac operator to inhibit transcription in E. coli. This inhibition can be relieved by adding lactose or isopropyl-β-D-thiogalactopyranoside (IPTG). lac repressor encoded by lacI
  12117..12200   +  polyA_signal   SV40 poly(A) signal (fragment): SV40 polyadenylation signal
  12367..329     +  CDS            nef (fragment) (across the origin): NEF_HV1BR - Experimental evidence at protein level: Swiss-Prot protein existence level 1. Extracellular Nef protein targets CD4(+) T-lymphocytes for apoptosis by interacting with CXCR4 surface receptors (PubMed:14990729). From Human immunodeficiency virus type 1 group M subtype B (isolate BRU/LAI) (HIV-1).
>Addgene plasmid #116824 | pHAGE-IKBKB__ANK1 | addgene full sequence | sequence record 241742 | Addgene NGS Result
TGGAAGGGCTAATTCACTCCCAAAGAAGACAAGATATCCTTGATCTGTGGATCTACCACACACAAGGCTA
CTTCCCTGATTAGCAGAACTACACACCAGGGCCAGGGGTCAGATATCCACTGACCTTTGGATGGTGCTAC
AAGCTAGTACCAGTTGAGCCAGATAAGGTAGAAGAGGCCAATAAAGGAGAGAACACCAGCTTGTTACACC
CTGTGAGCCTGCATGGGATGGATGACCCGGAGAGAGAAGTGTTAGAGTGGAGGTTTGACAGCCGCCTAGC
ATTTCATCACGTGGCCCGAGAGCTGCATCCGGAGTACTTCAAGAACTGCTGATATCGAGCTTGCTACAAG
GGACTTTCCGCTGGGGACTTTCCAGGGAGGCGTGGCCTGGGCGGGACTGGGGAGTGGCGAGCCCTCAGAT
CCTGCATATAAGCAGCTGCTTTTTGCCTGTACTGGGTCTCTCTGGTTAGACCAGATCTGAGCCTGGGAGC
TCTCTGGCTAACTAGGGAACCCACTGCTTAAGCCTCAATAAAGCTTGCCTTGAGTGCTTCAAGTAGTGTG
TGCCCGTCTGTTGTGTGACTCTGGTAACTAGAGATCCCTCAGACCCTTTTAGTCAGTGTGGAAAATCTCT
AGCAGTGGCGCCCGAACAGGGACTTGAAAGCGAAAGGGAAACCAGAGGAGCTCTCTCGACGCAGGACTCG
GCTTGCTGAAGCGCGCACGGCAAGAGGCGAGGGGCGGCGACTGGTGAGTACGCCAAAAATTTTGACTAGC
GGAGGCTAGAAGGAGAGAGATGGGTGCGAGAGCGTCAGTATTAAGCGGGGGAGAATTAGATCGCGATGGG
AAAAAATTCGGTTAAGGCCAGGGGGAAAGAAAAAATATAAATTAAAACATATAGTATGGGCAAGCAGGGA
GCTAGAACGATTCGCAGTTAATCCTGGCCTGTTAGAAACATCAGAAGGCTGTAGACAAATACTGGGACAG
CTACAACCATCCCTTCAGACAGGATCAGAAGAACTTAGATCATTATATAATACAGTAGCAACCCTCTATT
GTGTGCATCAAAGGATAGAGATAAAAGACACCAAGGAAGCTTTAGACAAGATAGAGGAAGAGCAAAACAA
AAGTAAGACCACCGCACAGCAAGCGGCCGGCCGCTGATCTTCAGACCTGGAGGAGGAGATATGAGGGACA
ATTGGAGAAGTGAATTATATAAATATAAAGTAGTAAAAATTGAACCATTAGGAGTAGCACCCACCAAGGC
AAAGAGAAGAGTGGTGCAGAGAGAAAAAAGAGCAGTGGGAATAGGAGCTTTGTTCCTTGGGTTCTTGGGA
GCAGCAGGAAGCACTATGGGCGCAGCGTCAATGACGCTGACGGTACAGGCCAGACAATTATTGTCTGGTA
TAGTGCAGCAGCAGAACAATTTGCTGAGGGCTATTGAGGCGCAACAGCATCTGTTGCAACTCACAGTCTG
GGGCATCAAGCAGCTCCAGGCAAGAATCCTGGCTGTGGAAAGATACCTAAAGGATCAACAGCTCCTGGGG
ATTTGGGGTTGCTCTGGAAAACTCATTTGCACCACTGCTGTGCCTTGGAATGCTAGTTGGAGTAATAAAT
CTCTGGAACAGATTTGGAATCACACGACCTGGATGGAGTGGGACAGAGAAATTAACAATTACACAAGCTT
AATACACTCCTTAATTGAAGAATCGCAAAACCAGCAAGAAAAGAATGAACAAGAATTATTGGAATTAGAT
AAATGGGCAAGTTTGTGGAATTGGTTTAACATAACAAATTGGCTGTGGTATATAAAATTATTCATAATGA
TAGTAGGAGGCTTGGTAGGTTTAAGAATAGTTTTTGCTGTACTTTCTATAGTGAATAGAGTTAGGCAGGG
ATATTCACCATTATCGTTTCAGACCCACCTCCCAACCCCGAGGGGACCCGACAGGCCCGAAGGAATAGAA
GAAGAAGGTGGAGAGAGAGACAGAGACAGATCCATTCGATTAGTGAACGGATCTCGACGGTATCGCCGAA
TTCACAAATGGCAGTATTCATCCACAATTTTAAAAGAAAAGGGGGGATTGGGGGGTACAGTGCAGGGGAA
AGAATAGTAGACATAATAGCAACAGACATACAAACTAAAGAATTACAAAAACAAATTACAAAAATTCAAA
ATTTTCGGGTTTATTACAGGGACAGCAGAGATCCAGTTTGGACTAGTCGTGAGGCTCCGGTGCCCGTCAG
TGGGCAGAGCGCACATCGCCCACAGTCCCCGAGAAGTTGGGGGGAGGGGTCGGCAATTGAACCGGTGCCT
AGAGAAGGTGGCGCGGGGTAAACTGGGAAAGTGATGTCGTGTACTGGCTCCGCCTTTTTCCCGAGGGTGG
GGGAGAACCGTATATAAGTGCAGTAGTCGCCGTGAACGTTCTTTTTCGCAACGGGTTTGCCGCCAGAACA
CAGGTAAGTGCCGTGTGTGGTTCCCGCGGGCCTGGCCTCTTTACGGGTTATGGCCCTTGCGTGCCTTGAA
TTACTTCCACCTGGCTGCAGTACGTGATTCTTGATCCCGAGCTTCGGGTTGGAAGTGGGTGGGAGAGTTC
GAGGCCTTGCGCTTAAGGAGCCCCTTCGCCTCGTGCTTGAGTTGAGGCCTGGCCTGGGCGCTGGGGCCGC
CGCGTGCGAATCTGGTGGCACCTTCGCGCCTGTCTCGCTGCTTTCGATAAGTCTCTAGCCATTTAAAATT
TTTGATGACCTGCTGCGACGCTTTTTTTCTGGCAAGATAGTCTTGTAAATGCGGGCCAAGATCTGCACAC
TGGTATTTCGGTTTTTGGGGCCGCGGGCGGCGACGGGGCCCGTGCGTCCCAGCGCACATGTTCGGCGAGG
CGGGGCCTGCGAGCGCGGCCACCGAGAATCGGACGGGGGTAGTCTCAAGCTGGCCGGCCTGCTCTGGTGC
CTGGCCTCGCGCCGCCGTGTATCGCCCCGCCCTGGGCGGCAAGGCTGGCCCGGTCGGCACCAGTTGCGTG
AGCGGAAAGATGGCCGCTTCCCGGCCCTGCTGCAGGGAGCTCAAAATGGAGGACGCGGCGCTCGGGAGAG
CGGGCGGGTGAGTCACCCACACAAAGGAAAAGGGCCTTTCCGTCCTCAGCCGTCGCTTCATGTGACTCCA
CGGAGTACCGGGCGCCGTCCAGGCACCTCGATTAGTTCTCGAGCTTTTGGAGTACGTCGTCTTTAGGTTG
GGGGGAGGGGTTTTATGCGATGGAGTTTCCCCACACTGAGTGGGTGGAGACTGAAGTTAGGCCAGCTTGG
CACTTGATGTAATTCTCCTTGGAATTTGCCCTTTTTGAGTTTGGATCTTGGTTCATTCTCAAGCCTCAGA
CAGTGGTTCAAAGTTTTTTTCTTCCATTTCAGGTGTCGTGAAGCGGCCCTGCAGATATCAACAAGTTTGT
ACAAAAAAGTTGGCATGAGCTGGTCACCTTCCCTGACAACGCAGACATGTGGGGCCTGGGAAATGAAAGA
GCGCCTTGGGACAGGGGGATTTGGAAATGTCATCCGATGGCACAATCAGTCCCAGCTTTCTTGTACAAAG
TGGTTCAATGGCTACACCCCTTTGCACATCGCTGCCAAGCAGAACCAGGTGGAGGTGGCCCGTAGTCTGC
TGCAGTATGGGGGCTCAGCAAACGCCGAGTCGGTGCAAGGTGTGACGCCCCTTCACCTGGCCGCCCAGGA
GGGCCACGCAGAGATGGTGGCTCTGCTGCTCTCGAAACAAGCCAATGGCAACCTGGGGAACAAGAGCGGA
CTCACTCCCCTCCATCTGGTAGCACAAGAAGGCCACGTTCCAGTGGCAGATGTGCTGATCAAACACGGCG
TCATGGTGGACGCCACCACCCGGATGGGCTACACTCCCCTCCATGTGGCCAGTCACTATGGAAACATCAA
GCTGGTGAAGTTTCTGCTGCAGCACCAGGCAGATGTCAATGCCAAGACCAAGCTAGGATACAGCCCCCTG
CACCAGGCAGCCCAGCAGGGACACACAGACATCGTGACTCTGCTTCTGAAAAACGGTGCTTCCCCAAACG
AGGTCAGCTCGGATGGAACCACACCTCTGGCCATAGCCAAGCGCTTGGGCTACATTTCTGTCACCGACGT
GCTCAAGGTCGTCACGGATGAAACCAGTTTCGTGTTAGTCAGTGATAAGCATCGAATGAGTTTCCCTGAG
ACAGTTGATGAGATCCTGGATGTCTCGGAAGATGAAGGGGAAGAACTCATCAGCTTCAAGGCTGAGAGGC
GGGATTCCAGGGATGTTGATGAAGAGAAGGAGCTGCTGGATTTTGTGCCGAAGCTAGACCAAGTGGTGGA
ATCTCCAGCCATCCCCAGGATTCCCTGTGCCATGCCTGAGACAGTGGTGATCAGGTCAGAAGAGCAGGAG
CAGGCATCTAAAGAGTATGATGAGGACTCCCTCATCCCCAGCAGCCCGGCCACCGAGACCTCAGACAACA
TCAGCCCGGTGGCCAGCCCGGTGCATACAGGGTTTCTGGTGAGCTTCATGGTTGACGCCCGGGGTGGTTC
CATGAGAGGAAGTCGCCACAACGGCCTGCGAGTGGTGATCCCGCCACGGACGTGCGCAGCGCCCACCCGC
ATCACCTGCCGCCTGGTCAAGCCCCAGAAGCTCAGCACGCCGCCCCCACTGGCCGAGGAGGAGGGCCTGG
CCAGCAGGATCATAGCACTGGGGCCCACGGGGGCACAGTTCCTGAGCCCTGTAATCGTGGAGATCCCGCA
CTTTGCCTCCCATGGCCGTGGAGACCGCGAGCTCGTGGTTCTGAGGAGCGAAAACGGCTCCGTGTGGAAG
GAGCACAGGAGCCGCTATGGAGAGAGCTACCTGGATCAGATCCTCAACGGGATGGACGAAGAGCTGGGGA
GCCTGGAGGAGCTAGAGAAGAAGAGGGTGTGCCGAATCATCACCACCGACTTCCCGCTGTACTTCGTGAT
CATGTCACGGCTCTGCCAGGACTACGACACCATCGGTCCCGAAGGGGGCTCCCTGAAGAGCAAGCTGGTG
CCCCTGGTACAGGCAACGTTCCCGGAGAATGCCGTCACCAAGAGAGTGAAGCTGGCTCTGCAGGCCCAGC
CTGTCCCGGATGAGCTTGTCACTAAGCTCCTGGGCAACCAGGCCACATTCAGCCCCATTGTCACCGTGGA
GCCCCGGCGCCGGAAGTTCCACCGCCCCATTGGGCTTCGGATCCCACTACCTCCTTCCTGGACCGACAAC
CCGAGGGACAGCGGGGAGGGAGACACCACCAGCCTGCGCCTGCTTTGCAGCGTCATTGGAGGAACAGACC
AAGCCCAGTGGGAAGACATAACAGGAACCACCAAACTTGTATATGCCAACGAGTGCGCCAACTTCACCAC
CAATGTCTCTGCCAGGTTTTGGCTGTCGGACTGTCCTCGGACTGCTGAGGCTGTGAACTTTGCCACCCTG
CTGTACAAAGAGCTCACTGCAGTGCCCTACATGGCCAAATTCGTCATCTTTGCCAAGATGAATGACCCCC
GAGAGGGGCGCCTGCGCTGCTACTGCATGACAGATGATAAAGTGGACAAGACCCTGGAGCAGCATGAGAA
CTTCGTGGAGGTGGCCCGGAGCAGGGACATAGAGGTGTTGGAAGGAATGTCCCTGTTTGCAGAACTCTCT
GGGAACCTGGTGCCTGTGAAGAAAGCTGCCCAGCAGCGGAGCTTCCACTTCCAGTCATTTCGGGAGAACC
GTCTGGCCATGCCTGTAAAGGTGAGGGACAGCAGTCGAGAGCCGGGAGGGTCCCTGTCGTTTCTGCGCAA
GGCGATGAAGTACGAGGACACCCAGCACATTCTCTGCCACCTGAACATCACCATGCCCCCCTGCGCCAAG
GGAAGTGGAGCCGAAGATAGGAGAAGGACCCCGACGCCCCTGGCCCTGCGATACAGCATTCTCAGTGAGT
CCACACCAGGTTCTCTCAGTGGGACAGAGCAGGCAGAGATGAAGATGGCTGTTATCTCAGAGCACCTCGG
TCTCAGCTGGGCAGAGTTGGCCCGGGAGCTGCAGTTCAGTGTGGAAGACATCAACAGGATCCGAGTGGAA
AATCCCAACTCCCTGTTGGAGCAGAGTGTGGCCTTGCTGAACCTCTGGGTCATCCGTGAAGGCCAAAACG
CAAACATGGAGAATCTGTACACAGCCCTGCAGAGCATTGACCGTGGCGAGATCGTGAACATGCTGGAGGG
TTCCGGCCGACAGAGCCGCAACTTGAAGCCAGACAGGCGGCACACCGACCGCGACTACTCGCTGTCACCC
TCCCAGATGAATGGTTACTCCTCACTGCAGGACGAGCTGCTGTCCCCTGCCTCCCTGGGCTGTGCACTTT
CCTCTCCGCTACGTGCAGACCAGTACTGGAATGAGGTGGCCGTCCTAGACGCCATCCCCTTGGCGGCCAC
GGAGCATGACACCATGCTGGAGATGTCTGACATGCAGGTGTGGTCTGCGGGCCTCACGCCTTCTCTGGTC
ACTGCTGAGGACTCCTCTCTGGAGTGTAGCAAGGCTGAGGACTCTGATGCCACAGGTCACGAGTGGAAGT
TGGAGGGGGCACTCTCAGAGGAACCGCGGGGCCCCGAGTTGGGCTCTCTGGAACTTGTGGAGGACGACAC
AGTGGATTCAGATGCCACAAATGGCCTTATCGATTTGCTTGAACAGGAGGAAGGTCAGAGGTCAGAAGAG
AAGCTGCCAGGTTCTAAGAGGCAGGATGACGCGACAGGTGCAGGGCAGGACTCAGAGAATGAAGTGTCTC
TTGTTTCAGGCCATCAGAGGGGGCAAGCCCGAATCACACATTCCCCCACCGTGAGTCAGGTGACGGAGAG
GAGTCAGGACAGACTGCAGGACTGGGATGCAGACGGCTCGATTGTCTCATACCTGCAAGATGCTGCACAA
GGTTCCTGGCAAGAGGAGGTCACGCAAGGTCCACACTCATTCCAGGGAACAAGTACCATGACTGAAGGGC
TAGAGCCCGGTGGATCTCAGGAGTACGAGAAGGTCCTGGTGTCTGTAAGTGAGCACACGTGGACAGAACA
GCCCGAGGCTGAGAGCTCCCAGGCCGACAGGGACCGGAGGCAGCAAGGCCAAGAAGAGCAGGTGCAGGAG
GCCAAGAACACCTTCACCCAAGTGGTGCAGGGGAATGAGTTTCAGAATATTCCAGGGGAGCAGGTGACAG
AGGAGCAATTCACGGATGAGCAGGGCAACATTGTCACCAAGAAGATCATTCGCAAGGTGGTTCGACAGAT
AGACTTGTCCAGCGCCGATGCCGCCCAGGAGCACGAGGAGGTGACTGTAGAGGGGCCCCTGGAGGATCCC
AGTGAGCTGGAGGTCGATATTGATTACTTTATGAAACACTCCAAGGATCACACCTCGACACCCAACCCCT
GACACCCAACTTTTCTATACAAAGTGGTTGATATCCAGCACAGTGGCGGCCGCTCGAGTCTAGAGGGCCC
GCGGTTCGAAGGTAAGCCTATCCCTAACCCTCTCCTCGGTCTCGATTCTACGCGTACCGGTTAGTAATGA
GATCCCTCCCCCCCCCCTAACGTTACTGGCCGAAGCCGCTTGGAATAAGGCCGGTGTGCGTTTGTCTATA
TGTTATTTTCCACCATATTGCCGTCTTTTGGCAATGTGAGGGCCCGGAAACCTGGCCCTGTCTTCTTGAC
GAGCATTCCTAGGGGTCTTTCCCCTCTCGCCAAAGGAATGCAAGGTCTGTTGAATGTCGTGAAGGAAGCA
GTTCCTCTGGAAGCTTCTTGAAGACAAACAACGTCTGTAGCGACCCTTTGCAGGCAGCGGAACCCCCCAC
CTGGCGACAGGTGCCTCTGCGGCCAAAAGCCACGTGTATAAGATACACCTGCAAAGGCGGCACAACCCCA
GTGCCACGTTGTGAGTTGGATAGTTGTGGAAAGAGTCAAATGGCTCTCCTCAAGCGTATTCAACAAGGGG
CTGAAGGATGCCCAGAAGGTACCCCATTGTATGGGATCTGATCTGGGGCCTCGGTGCACATGCTTTACAT
GTGTTTAGTCGAGGTTAAAAAAACGTCTAGGCCCCCCGAACCACGGGGACGTGGTTTTCCTTTGAAAAAC
ACGATGATAATATGGCCACACATATGACCGAGTACAAGCCCACGGTGCGCCTCGCCACCCGCGACGACGT
CCCCAGGGCCGTACGCACCCTCGCCGCCGCGTTCGCCGACTACCCCGCCACGCGCCACACCGTCGATCCG
GACCGCCACATCGAGCGGGTCACCGAGCTGCAAGAACTCTTCCTCACGCGCGTCGGGCTCGACATCGGCA
AGGTGTGGGTCGCGGACGACGGCGCCGCGGTGGCGGTCTGGACCACGCCGGAGAGCGTCGAAGCGGGGGC
GGTGTTCGCCGAGATCGGCCCGCGCATGGCCGAGTTGAGCGGTTCCCGGCTGGCCGCGCAGCAACAGATG
GAAGGCCTCCTGGCGCCGCACCGGCCCAAGGAGCCCGCGTGGTTCCTGGCCACCGTCGGCGTCTCGCCCG
ACCACCAGGGCAAGGGTCTGGGCAGCGCCGTCGTGCTCCCCGGAGTGGAGGCGGCCGAGCGCGCCGGGGT
GCCCGCCTTCCTGGAGACCTCCGCGCCCCGCAACCTCCCCTTCTACGAGCGGCTCGGCTTCACCGTCACC
GCCGACGTCGAGGTGCCCGAAGGACCGCGCACCTGGTGCATGACCCGCAAGCCCGGTGCCTAAATCGATA
GATCCTAATCAACCTCTGGATTACAAAATTTGTGAAAGATTGACTGGTATTCTTAACTATGTTGCTCCTT
TTACGCTATGTGGATACGCTGCTTTAATGCCTTTGTATCATGCTATTGCTTCCCGTATGGCTTTCATTTT
CTCCTCCTTGTATAAATCCTGGTTGCTGTCTCTTTATGAGGAGTTGTGGCCCGTTGTCAGGCAACGTGGC
GTGGTGTGCACTGTGTTTGCTGACGCAACCCCCACTGGTTGGGGCATTGCCACCACCTGTCAGCTCCTTT
CCGGGACTTTCGCTTTCCCCCTCCCTATTGCCACGGCGGAACTCATCGCCGCCTGCCTTGCCCGCTGCTG
GACAGGGGCTCGGCTGTTGGGCACTGACAATTCCGTGGTGTTGTCGGGGAAATCATCGTCCTTTCCTTGG
CTGCTCGCCTGTGTTGCCACCTGGATTCTGCGCGGGACGTCCTTCTGCTACGTCCCTTCGGCCCTCAATC
CAGCGGACCTTCCTTCCCGCGGCCTGCTGCCGGCTCTGCGGCCTCTTCCGCGTCTTCGCCTTCGCCCTCA
GACGAGTCGGATCTCCCTTTGGGCCGCCTCCCCGCCTGAGATCCTTTAAGACCAATGACTTACAAGGCAG
CTGTAGATCTTAGCCACTTTTTAAAAGAAAAGGGGGGACTGGAAGGGCTAATTCACTCCCAACGAAGACA
AGATCTGCTTTTTGCTTGTACTGGGTCTCTCTGGTTAGACCAGATCTGAGCCTGGGAGCTCTCTGGCTAA
CTAGGGAACCCACTGCTTAAGCCTCAATAAAGCTTGCCTTGAGTGCTTCAAGTAGTGTGTGCCCGTCTGT
TGTGTGACTCTGGTAACTAGAGATCCCTCAGACCCTTTTAGTCAGTGTGGAAAATCTCTAGCAGTAGTAG
TTCATGTCATCTTATTATTCAGTATTTATAACTTGCAAAGAAATGAATATCAGAGAGTGAGAGGCCCGGG
TTAATTAAGGAAAGGGCTAGATCATTCTTGAAGACGAAAGGGCCTCGTGATACGCCTATTTTTATAGGTT
AATGTCATGATAATAATGGTTTCTTAGACGTCAGGTGGCACTTTTCGGGGAAATGTGCGCGGAACCCCTA
TTTGTTTATTTTTCTAAATACATTCAAATATGTATCCGCTCATGAGACAATAACCCTGATAAATGCTTCA
ATAATATTGAAAAAGGAAGAGTATGAGTATTCAACATTTCCGTGTCGCCCTTATTCCCTTTTTTGCGGCA
TTTTGCCTTCCTGTTTTTGCTCACCCAGAAACGCTGGTGAAAGTAAAAGATGCTGAAGATCAGTTGGGTG
CACGAGTGGGTTACATCGAACTGGATCTCAACAGCGGTAAGATCCTTGAGAGTTTTCGCCCCGAAGAACG
TTTTCCAATGATGAGCACTTTTAAAGTTCTGCTATGTGGCGCGGTATTATCCCGTGTTGACGCCGGGCAA
GAGCAACTCGGTCGCCGCATACACTATTCTCAGAATGACTTGGTTGAGTACTCACCAGTCACAGAAAAGC
ATCTTACGGATGGCATGACAGTAAGAGAATTATGCAGTGCTGCCATAACCATGAGTGATAACACTGCGGC
CAACTTACTTCTGACAACGATCGGAGGACCGAAGGAGCTAACCGCTTTTTTGCACAACATGGGGGATCAT
GTAACTCGCCTTGATCGTTGGGAACCGGAGCTGAATGAAGCCATACCAAACGACGAGCGTGACACCACGA
TGCCTGTAGCAATGGCAACAACGTTGCGCAAACTATTAACTGGCGAACTACTTACTCTAGCTTCCCGGCA
ACAATTAATAGACTGGATGGAGGCGGATAAAGTTGCAGGACCACTTCTGCGCTCGGCCCTTCCGGCTGGC
TGGTTTATTGCTGATAAATCTGGAGCCGGTGAGCGTGGGTCTCGCGGTATCATTGCAGCACTGGGGCCAG
ATGGTAAGCCCTCCCGTATCGTAGTTATCTACACGACGGGGAGTCAGGCAACTATGGATGAACGAAATAG
ACAGATCGCTGAGATAGGTGCCTCACTGATTAAGCATTGGTAACTGTCAGACCAAGTTTACTCATATATA
CTTTAGATTGATTTAAAACTTCATTTTTAATTTAAAAGGATCTAGGTGAAGATCCTTTTTGATAATCTCA
TGACCAAAATCCCTTAACGTGAGTTTTCGTTCCACTGAGCGTCAGACCCCGTAGAAAAGATCAAAGGATC
TTCTTGAGATCCTTTTTTTCTGCGCGTAATCTGCTGCTTGCAAACAAAAAAACCACCGCTACCAGCGGTG
GTTTGTTTGCCGGATCAAGAGCTACCAACTCTTTTTCCGAAGGTAACTGGCTTCAGCAGAGCGCAGATAC
CAAATACTGTTCTTCTAGTGTAGCCGTAGTTAGGCCACCACTTCAAGAACTCTGTAGCACCGCCTACATA
CCTCGCTCTGCTAATCCTGTTACCAGTGGCTGCTGCCAGTGGCGATAAGTCGTGTCTTACCGGGTTGGAC
TCAAGACGATAGTTACCGGATAAGGCGCAGCGGTCGGGCTGAACGGGGGGTTCGTGCACACAGCCCAGCT
TGGAGCGAACGACCTACACCGAACTGAGATACCTACAGCGTGAGCTATGAGAAAGCGCCACGCTTCCCGA
AGGGAGAAAGGCGGACAGGTATCCGGTAAGCGGCAGGGTCGGAACAGGAGAGCGCACGAGGGAGCTTCCA
GGGGGAAACGCCTGGTATCTTTATAGTCCTGTCGGGTTTCGCCACCTCTGACTTGAGCGTCGATTTTTGT
GATGCTCGTCAGGGGGGCGGAGCCTATGGAAAAACGCCAGCAACGCGGCCTTTTTACGGTTCCTGGCCTT
TTGCTGGCCTTTTGCTCACATGTTCTTTCCTGCGTTATCCCCTGATTCTGTGGATAACCGTATTACCGCC
TTTGAGTGAGCTGATACCGCTCGCCGCAGCCGAACGACCGAGCGCAGCGAGTCAGTGAGCGAGGAAGCGG
AAGAGCGCCCAATACGCAAACCGCCTCTCCCCGCGCGTTGGCCGATTCATTAATGCAGCAAGCTCATGGC
TGACTAATTTTTTTTATTTATGCAGAGGCCGAGGCCGCCTCGGCCTCTGAGCTATTCCAGAAGTAGTGAG
GAGGCTTTTTTGGAGGCCTAGGCTTTTGCAAAAAGCTCCCCGTGGCACGACAGGTTTCCCGACTGGAAAG
CGGGCAGTGAGCGCAACGCAATTAATGTGAGTTAGCTCACTCATTAGGCACCCCAGGCTTTACACTTTAT
GCTTCCGGCTCGTATGTTGTGTGGAATTGTGAGCGGATAACAATTTCACACAGGAAACAGCTATGACATG
ATTACGAATTTCACAAATAAAGCATTTTTTTCACTGCATTCTAGTTGTGGTTTGTCCAAACTCATCAATG
TATCTTATCATGTCTGGATCAACTGGATAACTCAAGCTAACCAAAATCATCCCAAACTTCCCACCCCATA
CCCTATTACCACTGCCAATTACCTGTGGTTTCATTTACTCTAAACCTGTGATTCCTCTGAATTATTTTCA
TTTTAAAGAAATTGTATTTGTTAAATATGTACTACAAACTTAGTAGT
