>Addgene plasmid #116824 | pHAGE-IKBKB__ANK1 | depositor partial sequence | sequence record 219700 | insert
ATGAGCTGGTCACCTTCCCTGACAACGCAGACATGTGGGGCCTGGGAAATGAAAGAGCGCCTTGGGACAG
GGGGATTTGGAAATGTCATCCGATGGCACAATCAGTCCCAGCTTTCTTGTACAAAGTGGTTCAATGGCTA
CACCCCTTTGCACATCGCTGCCAAGCAGAACCAGGTGGAGGTGGCCCGTAGTCTGCTGCAGTATGGGGGC
TCAGCAAACGCCGAGTCGGTGCAAGGTGTGACGCCCCTTCACCTGGCCGCCCAGGAGGGCCACGCAGAGA
TGGTGGCTCTGCTGCTCTCGAAACAAGCCAATGGCAACCTGGGGAACAAGAGCGGACTCACTCCCCTCCA
TCTGGTAGCACAAGAAGGCCACGTTCCAGTGGCAGATGTGCTGATCAAACACGGCGTCATGGTGGACGCC
ACCACCCGGATGGGCTACACTCCCCTCCATGTGGCCAGTCACTATGGAAACATCAAGCTGGTGAAGTTTC
TGCTGCAGCACCAGGCAGATGTCAATGCCAAGACCAAGCTAGGATACAGCCCCCTGCACCAGGCAGCCCA
GCAGGGACACACAGACATCGTGACTCTGCTTCTGAAAAACGGTGCTTCCCCAAACGAGGTCAGCTCGGAT
GGAACCACACCTCTGGCCATAGCCAAGCGCTTGGGCTACATTTCTGTCACCGACGTGCTCAAGGTCGTCA
CGGATGAAACCAGTTTCGTGTTAGTCAGTGATAAGCATCGAATGAGTTTCCCTGAGACAGTTGATGAGAT
CCTGGATGTCTCGGAAGATGAAGGGGAAGAACTCATCAGCTTCAAGGCTGAGAGGCGGGATTCCAGGGAT
GTTGATGAAGAGAAGGAGCTGCTGGATTTTGTGCCGAAGCTAGACCAAGTGGTGGAATCTCCAGCCATCC
CCAGGATTCCCTGTGCCATGCCTGAGACAGTGGTGATCAGGTCAGAAGAGCAGGAGCAGGCATCTAAAGA
GTATGATGAGGACTCCCTCATCCCCAGCAGCCCGGCCACCGAGACCTCAGACAACATCAGCCCGGTGGCC
AGCCCGGTGCATACAGGGTTTCTGGTGAGCTTCATGGTTGACGCCCGGGGTGGTTCCATGAGAGGAAGTC
GCCACAACGGCCTGCGAGTGGTGATCCCGCCACGGACGTGCGCAGCGCCCACCCGCATCACCTGCCGCCT
GGTCAAGCCCCAGAAGCTCAGCACGCCGCCCCCACTGGCCGAGGAGGAGGGCCTGGCCAGCAGGATCATA
GCACTGGGGCCCACGGGGGCACAGTTCCTGAGCCCTGTAATCGTGGAGATCCCGCACTTTGCCTCCCATG
GCCGTGGAGACCGCGAGCTCGTGGTTCTGAGGAGCGAAAACGGCTCCGTGTGGAAGGAGCACAGGAGCCG
CTATGGAGAGAGCTACCTGGATCAGATCCTCAACGGGATGGACGAAGAGCTGGGGAGCCTGGAGGAGCTA
GAGAAGAAGAGGGTGTGCCGAATCATCACCACCGACTTCCCGCTGTACTTCGTGATCATGTCACGGCTCT
GCCAGGACTACGACACCATCGGTCCCGAAGGGGGCTCCCTGAAGAGCAAGCTGGTGCCCCTGGTACAGGC
AACGTTCCCGGAGAATGCCGTCACCAAGAGAGTGAAGCTGGCTCTGCAGGCCCAGCCTGTCCCGGATGAG
CTTGTCACTAAGCTCCTGGGCAACCAGGCCACATTCAGCCCCATTGTCACCGTGGAGCCCCGGCGCCGGA
AGTTCCACCGCCCCATTGGGCTTCGGATCCCACTACCTCCTTCCTGGACCGACAACCCGAGGGACAGCGG
GGAGGGAGACACCACCAGCCTGCGCCTGCTTTGCAGCGTCATTGGAGGAACAGACCAAGCCCAGTGGGAA
GACATAACAGGAACCACCAAACTTGTATATGCCAACGAGTGCGCCAACTTCACCACCAATGTCTCTGCCA
GGTTTTGGCTGTCGGACTGTCCTCGGACTGCTGAGGCTGTGAACTTTGCCACCCTGCTGTACAAAGAGCT
CACTGCAGTGCCCTACATGGCCAAATTCGTCATCTTTGCCAAGATGAATGACCCCCGAGAGGGGCGCCTG
CGCTGCTACTGCATGACAGATGATAAAGTGGACAAGACCCTGGAGCAGCATGAGAACTTCGTGGAGGTGG
CCCGGAGCAGGGACATAGAGGTGTTGGAAGGAATGTCCCTGTTTGCAGAACTCTCTGGGAACCTGGTGCC
TGTGAAGAAAGCTGCCCAGCAGCGGAGCTTCCACTTCCAGTCATTTCGGGAGAACCGTCTGGCCATGCCT
GTAAAGGTGAGGGACAGCAGTCGAGAGCCGGGAGGGTCCCTGTCGTTTCTGCGCAAGGCGATGAAGTACG
AGGACACCCAGCACATTCTCTGCCACCTGAACATCACCATGCCCCCCTGCGCCAAGGGAAGTGGAGCCGA
AGATAGGAGAAGGACCCCGACGCCCCTGGCCCTGCGATACAGCATTCTCAGTGAGTCCACACCAGGTTCT
CTCAGTGGGACAGAGCAGGCAGAGATGAAGATGGCTGTTATCTCAGAGCACCTCGGTCTCAGCTGGGCAG
AGTTGGCCCGGGAGCTGCAGTTCAGTGTGGAAGACATCAACAGGATCCGAGTGGAAAATCCCAACTCCCT
GTTGGAGCAGAGTGTGGCCTTGCTGAACCTCTGGGTCATCCGTGAAGGCCAAAACGCAAACATGGAGAAT
CTGTACACAGCCCTGCAGAGCATTGACCGTGGCGAGATCGTGAACATGCTGGAGGGTTCCGGCCGACAGA
GCCGCAACTTGAAGCCAGACAGGCGGCACACCGACCGCGACTACTCGCTGTCACCCTCCCAGATGAATGG
TTACTCCTCACTGCAGGACGAGCTGCTGTCCCCTGCCTCCCTGGGCTGTGCACTTTCCTCTCCGCTACGT
GCAGACCAGTACTGGAATGAGGTGGCCGTCCTAGACGCCATCCCCTTGGCGGCCACGGAGCATGACACCA
TGCTGGAGATGTCTGACATGCAGGTGTGGTCTGCGGGCCTCACGCCTTCTCTGGTCACTGCTGAGGACTC
CTCTCTGGAGTGTAGCAAGGCTGAGGACTCTGATGCCACAGGTCACGAGTGGAAGTTGGAGGGGGCACTC
TCAGAGGAACCGCGGGGCCCCGAGTTGGGCTCTCTGGAACTTGTGGAGGACGACACAGTGGATTCAGATG
CCACAAATGGCCTTATCGATTTGCTTGAACAGGAGGAAGGTCAGAGGTCAGAAGAGAAGCTGCCAGGTTC
TAAGAGGCAGGATGACGCGACAGGTGCAGGGCAGGACTCAGAGAATGAAGTGTCTCTTGTTTCAGGCCAT
CAGAGGGGGCAAGCCCGAATCACACATTCCCCCACCGTGAGTCAGGTGACGGAGAGGAGTCAGGACAGAC
TGCAGGACTGGGATGCAGACGGCTCGATTGTCTCATACCTGCAAGATGCTGCACAAGGTTCCTGGCAAGA
GGAGGTCACGCAAGGTCCACACTCATTCCAGGGAACAAGTACCATGACTGAAGGGCTAGAGCCCGGTGGA
TCTCAGGAGTACGAGAAGGTCCTGGTGTCTGTAAGTGAGCACACGTGGACAGAACAGCCCGAGGCTGAGA
GCTCCCAGGCCGACAGGGACCGGAGGCAGCAAGGCCAAGAAGAGCAGGTGCAGGAGGCCAAGAACACCTT
CACCCAAGTGGTGCAGGGGAATGAGTTTCAGAATATTCCAGGGGAGCAGGTGACAGAGGAGCAATTCACG
GATGAGCAGGGCAACATTGTCACCAAGAAGATCATTCGCAAGGTGGTTCGACAGATAGACTTGTCCAGCG
CCGATGCCGCCCAGGAGCACGAGGAGGTGACTGTAGAGGGGCCCCTGGAGGATCCCAGTGAGCTGGAGGT
CGATATTGATTACTTTATGAAACACTCCAAGGATCACACCTCGACACCCAACCCC
